Addgene plasmid #68855: pAG426GPD-ccdB-YFP-yeastSMASh
Purpose: Expresses SMASh tag fused to YFP at C terminus in yeast
Depositing lab: Michael Lin. Depositing organization: Stanford University. Publication: Tunable and reversible drug control of protein production via a self-excising degron. Chung HK, Jacobs CL, Huo Y, Yang J, Krumm SA, Plemper RK, Tsien RY, Lin MZ. Nat Chem Biol. 2015 Jul 27. doi: 10.1038/nchembio.1869. PubMed 26214256.
Backbone
  Vector backbone: pAG426GPD-ccdB
  Backbone size w/o insert (bp): 5749
  Total vector size (bp): 7337
  Vector type: Yeast Expression
  Selectable markers: URA3
Growth in bacteria
  Bacterial resistance: Ampicillin, 100 μg/mL
  Growth temperature: 37°C
  Growth strain: XL10 Gold
  Copy number: Unknown
Gene/Insert
  Gene/Insert name: YFP-yeastSMASh
  Species: HCV, Aequorea victoria
  Insert size (bp): 1577
  Promoter: GPD
  Tag / fusion protein: SMASh tag (C terminal on insert)
  Cloning method: Gibson Cloning
  Sequencing primers: 5′ TCTAGAACTAGTGGATC; 3′ GCGTGAATGTAAGCGTGAC
Terms and licenses: Academic/Nonprofit Terms; Industry Terms: Not Available to Industry
How to cite: pAG426GPD-ccdB-YFP-yeastSMASh was a gift from Michael Lin (Addgene plasmid # 68855 ; http://n2t.net/addgene:68855 ; RRID:Addgene_68855)
