[The description below was written by a language model from this plasmid's Addgene catalogue record and pLannotate feature annotations shown in this document.]
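Description:
pAG426GPD-ccdB-YFP-yeastSMASh is a yeast expression plasmid built on the pAG426GPD-ccdB backbone, an episomal shuttle vector. In Saccharomyces cerevisiae it is maintained through the 2μ origin and selected by the URA3 auxotrophic marker, which is also counterselectable with 5-FOA. In E. coli it replicates from a high-copy ColE1/pUC-type origin under ampicillin selection (AmpR). An f1 origin, T3 and T7 promoters, and lac/lacZα remnants are carried over from the pBluescript-derived scaffold. Although the name retains "ccdB", no ccdB or Gateway cassette appears in the feature table, which suggests that the insert, introduced by Gibson cloning, occupies that position.

The payload is a single open reading frame placed between the strong constitutive GPD (TDH3/GAP) promoter and the CYC1 terminator. It encodes a yellow fluorescent protein, annotated as Venus, fused at its C terminus to a yeast version of the SMASh tag. Downstream of Venus the annotation detects a partial FLAG-like match and a fragment of the hepatitis C virus polyprotein, consistent with the HCV origin recorded for the insert. According to the associated publication title, SMASh is a self-excising degron that gives tunable and reversible drug control of protein production: the tag normally removes itself from the fused protein, whereas blocking that excision with a drug leaves the degron attached and newly made protein is degraded. The plasmid therefore serves as a fluorescent reporter for testing SMASh-based control of protein levels in yeast.

The catalogue lists a total size of 7,337 bp, whereas the sequenced record that was annotated is 8,149 nt; the record does not explain this discrepancy.
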