Features (pLannotate 1.2.2; 23 found; start..end, strand, type, name):
     69..1411    +  rep_origin     2μ ori: yeast 2μ plasmid origin of replication
   1438..1542    +  promoter       AmpR promoter: bla
   1543..2403    +  CDS            AmpR: β-lactamase; bla; confers resistance to ampicillin, carbenicillin, and related antibiotics
   2574..3162    +  rep_origin     ori: high-copy-number ColE1/pMB1/pBR322/pUC origin of replication
   3345..3437    +  CDS            lacI (fragment): lac repressor; lacI; The lac repressor binds to the lac operator to inhibit transcription in E. coli. This inhibition can be relieved by adding lactose or isopropyl-β-D-thiogalactopyranoside (IPTG).
   3450..3471    +  protein_bind   CAP binding site: CAP binding activates transcription in the presence of cAMP. E. coli catabolite activator protein
   3486..3516    +  promoter       lac promoter: promoter for the E. coli lac operon
   3524..3540    +  protein_bind   lac operator: The lac repressor binds to the lac operator to inhibit transcription in E. coli. This inhibition can be relieved by adding lactose or isopropyl-β-D-thiogalactopyranoside (IPTG). lac repressor encoded by lacI
   3585..3603    +  promoter       T3 promoter: promoter for bacteriophage T3 RNA polymerase
   3628..4271    +  promoter       GAP promoter: S. cerevisiae TDH3; promoter for glyceraldehyde-3-phosphate dehydrogenase
   4277..4294    +  misc_feature   MCS (fragment): pBluescript multiple cloning site
   4295..5011    +  CDS            Venus: Venus is a basic (constitutively fluorescent) yellow fluorescent protein published in 2002, derived from Aequorea victoria. It is reported to be a rapidly-maturing weak dimer with moderate acid sensitivity.
   5075..5091    +  CDS            FLAG (fragment): FLAG® epitope tag, followed by an enterokinase cleavage site
   5132..5710    +  CDS            POLG_HCV77 (fragment): Experimental evidence at protein level: Swiss-Prot protein existence level 1. [RNA-directed RNA polymerase]: RNA-dependent RNA polymerase that performs primer-template recognition and RNA synthesis during viral replication. From Hepatitis C virus genotype 1a (isolate H77) (HCV).
   5900..6147    +  terminator     CYC1 terminator: S. cerevisiae CYC1; transcription terminator for CYC1
   6166..6184    -  promoter       T7 promoter: promoter for bacteriophage T7 RNA polymerase
   6192..6347    +  CDS            lacZα (fragment): LacZα fragment of β-galactosidase; lacZ fragment
   6351..6779    +  rep_origin     f1 ori (sequence partly withheld): f1 bacteriophage origin of replication; arrow indicates direction of (+) strand synthesis
   6807..6858    -  misc_feature   bom (fragment): basis of mobility region from pBR322
   6937..7740    -  CDS            URA3: orotidine-5'-phosphate decarboxylase, required for uracil biosynthesis; S. cerevisiae URA3; yeast auxotrophic marker, counterselectable with 5-fluoroorotic acid (5-FOA)
   7741..7956    -  promoter       URA3 promoter: S. cerevisiae URA3
   7964..8013    -  misc_feature   bom (fragment): basis of mobility region from pBR322
   8115..1       -  CDS            rop (fragment) (across the origin): Rop protein, which maintains plasmids at low copy number; rop
>Addgene plasmid #68855 | pAG426GPD-ccdB-YFP-yeastSMASh | addgene full sequence | sequence record 419982 | Addgene NGS Result
GACGAAAGGGCCTCGTGATACGCCTATTTTTATAGGTTAATGTCATGATAATAATGGTTTCTTAGTATGA
TCCAATATCAAAGGAAATGATAGCATTGAAGGATGAGACTAATCCAATTGAGGAGTGGCAGCATATAGAA
CAGCTAAAGGGTAGTGCTGAAGGAAGCATACGATACCCCGCATGGAATGGGATAATATCACAGGAGGTAC
TAGACTACCTTTCATCCTACATAAATAGACGCATATAAGTACGCATTTAAGCATAAACACGCACTATGCC
GTTCTTCTCATGTATATATATATACAGGCAACACGCAGATATAGGTGCGACGTGAACAGTGAGCTGTATG
TGCGCAGCTCGCGTTGCATTTTCGGAAGCGCTCGTTTTCGGAAACGCTTTGAAGTTCCTATTCCGAAGTT
CCTATTCTCTAGAAAGTATAGGAACTTCAGAGCGCTTTTGAAAACCAAAAGCGCTCTGAAGACGCACTTT
CAAAAAACCAAAAACGCACCGGACTGTAACGAGCTACTAAAATATTGCGAATACCGCTTCCACAAACATT
GCTCAAAAGTATCTCTTTGCTATATATCTCTGTGCTATATCCCTATATAACCTACCCATCCACCTTTCGC
TCCTTGAACTTGCATCTAAACTCGACCTCTACATTTTTTATGTTTATCTCTAGTATTACTCTTTAGACAA
AAAAATTGTAGTAAGAACTATTCATAGAGTGAATCGAAAACAATACGAAAATGTAAACATTTCCTATACG
TAGTATATAGAGACAAAATAGAAGAAACCGTTCATAATTTTCTGACCAATGAAGAATCATCAACGCTATC
ACTTTCTGTTCACAAAGTATGCGCAATCCACATCGGTATAGAATATAATCGGGGATGCCTTTATCTTGAA
AAAATGCACCCGCAGCTTCGCTAGTAATCAGTAAACGCGGGAAGTGGAGTCAGGCTTTTTTTATGGAAGA
GAAAATAGACACCAAAGTAGCCTTCTTCTAACCTTAACGGACCTACAGTGCAAAAAGTTATCAAGAGACT
GCATTATAGAGCGCACAAAGGAGAAAAAAAGTAATCTAAGATGCTTTGTTAGAAAAATAGCGCTCTCGGG
ATGCATTTTTGTAGAACAAAAAAGAAGTATAGATTCTTTGTTGGTAAAATAGCGCTCTCGCGTTGCATTT
CTGTTCTGTAAAAATGCAGCTCAGATTCTTTGTTTGAAAAATTAGCGCTCTCGCGTTGCATTTTTGTTTT
ACAAAAATGAAGCACAGATTCTTCGTTGGTAAAATAGCGCTTTCGCGTTGCATTTCTGTTCTGTAAAAAT
GCAGCTCAGATTCTTTGTTTGAAAAATTAGCGCTCTCGCGTTGCATTTTTGTTCTACAAAATGAAGCACA
GATGCTTCGTTCAGGTGGCACTTTTCGGGGAAATGTGCGCGGAACCCCTATTTGTTTATTTTTCTAAATA
CATTCAAATATGTATCCGCTCATGAGACAATAACCCTGATAAATGCTTCAATAATATTGAAAAAGGAAGA
GTATGAGTATTCAACATTTCCGTGTCGCCCTTATTCCCTTTTTTGCGGCATTTTGCCTTCCTGTTTTTGC
TCACCCAGAAACGCTGGTGAAAGTAAAAGATGCTGAAGATCAGTTGGGTGCACGAGTGGGTTACATCGAA
CTGGATCTCAACAGCGGTAAGATCCTTGAGAGTTTTCGCCCCGAAGAACGTTTTCCAATGATGAGCACTT
TTAAAGTTCTGCTATGTGGCGCGGTATTATCCCGTATTGACGCCGGGCAAGAGCAACTCGGTCGCCGCAT
ACACTATTCTCAGAATGACTTGGTTGAGTACTCACCAGTCACAGAAAAGCATCTTACGGATGGCATGACA
GTAAGAGAATTATGCAGTGCTGCCATAACCATGAGTGATAACACTGCGGCCAACTTACTTCTGACAACGA
TCGGAGGACCGAAGGAGCTAACCGCTTTTTTGCACAACATGGGGGATCATGTAACTCGCCTTGATCGTTG
GGAACCGGAGCTGAATGAAGCCATACCAAACGACGAGCGTGACACCACGATGCCTGTAGCAATGGCAACA
ACGTTGCGCAAACTATTAACTGGCGAACTACTTACTCTAGCTTCCCGGCAACAATTAATAGACTGGATGG
AGGCGGATAAAGTTGCAGGACCACTTCTGCGCTCGGCCCTTCCGGCTGGCTGGTTTATTGCTGATAAATC
TGGAGCCGGTGAGCGTGGGTCTCGCGGTATCATTGCAGCACTGGGGCCAGATGGTAAGCCCTCCCGTATC
GTAGTTATCTACACGACGGGGAGTCAGGCAACTATGGATGAACGAAATAGACAGATCGCTGAGATAGGTG
CCTCACTGATTAAGCATTGGTAACTGTCAGACCAAGTTTACTCATATATACTTTAGATTGATTTAAAACT
TCATTTTTAATTTAAAAGGATCTAGGTGAAGATCCTTTTTGATAATCTCATGACCAAAATCCCTTAACGT
GAGTTTTCGTTCCACTGAGCGTCAGACCCCGTAGAAAAGATCAAAGGATCTTCTTGAGATCCTTTTTTTC
TGCGCGTAATCTGCTGCTTGCAAACAAAAAAACCACCGCTACCAGCGGTGGTTTGTTTGCCGGATCAAGA
GCTACCAACTCTTTTTCCGAAGGTAACTGGCTTCAGCAGAGCGCAGATACCAAATACTGTTCTTCTAGTG
TAGCCGTAGTTAGGCCACCACTTCAAGAACTCTGTAGCACCGCCTACATACCTCGCTCTGCTAATCCTGT
TACCAGTGGCTGCTGCCAGTGGCGATAAGTCGTGTCTTACCGGGTTGGACTCAAGACGATAGTTACCGGA
TAAGGCGCAGCGGTCGGGCTGAACGGGGGGTTCGTGCACACAGCCCAGCTTGGAGCGAACGACCTACACC
GAACTGAGATACCTACAGCGTGAGCTATGAGAAAGCGCCACGCTTCCCGAAGGGAGAAAGGCGGACAGGT
ATCCGGTAAGCGGCAGGGTCGGAACAGGAGAGCGCACGAGGGAGCTTCCAGGGGGAAACGCCTGGTATCT
TTATAGTCCTGTCGGGTTTCGCCACCTCTGACTTGAGCGTCGATTTTTGTGATGCTCGTCAGGGGGGCGG
AGCCTATGGAAAAACGCCAGCAACGCGGCCTTTTTACGGTTCCTGGCCTTTTGCTGGCCTTTTGCTCACA
TGTTCTTTCCTGCGTTATCCCCTGATTCTGTGGATAACCGTATTACCGCCTTTGAGTGAGCTGATACCGC
TCGCCGCAGCCGAACGACCGAGCGCAGCGAGTCAGTGAGCGAGGAAGCGGAAGAGCGCCCAATACGCAAA
CCGCCTCTCCCCGCGCGTTGGCCGATTCATTAATGCAGCTGGCACGACAGGTTTCCCGACTGGAAAGCGG
GCAGTGAGCGCAACGCAATTAATGTGAGTTAGCTCACTCATTAGGCACCCCAGGCTTTACACTTTATGCT
TCCGGCTCGTATGTTGTGTGGAATTGTGAGCGGATAACAATTTCACACAGGAAACAGCTATGACCATGAT
TACGCCAAGCGCGCAATTAACCCTCACTAAAGGGAACAAAAGCTGGAGCTCAGTTTATCATTATCAATAC
TCGCCATTTCAAAGAATACGTAAATAATTAATAGTAGTGATTTTCCTAACTTTATTTAGTCAAAAAATTA
GCCTTTTAATTCTGCTGTAACCCGTACATGCCCAAAATAGGGGGCGGGTTACACAGAATATATAACATCG
TAGGTGTCTGGGTGAACAGTTTATTCCTGGCATCCACTAAATATAATGGAGCCCGCTTTTTAAGCTGGCA
TCCAGAAAAAAAAAGAATCCCAGCACCAAAATATTGTTTTCTTCACCAACCATCAGTTCATAGGTCCATT
CTCTTAGCGCAACTACAGAGAACAGGGGCACAAACAGGCAAAAAACGGGCACAACCTCAATGGAGTGATG
CAACCTGCCTGGAGTAAATGATGACACAAGGCAATTGACCCACGCATGTATCTATCTCATTTTCTTACAC
CTTCTATTACCTTCTGCTCTCTCTGATTTGGAAAAAGCTGAAAAAAAAGGTTGAAACCAGTTCCCTGAAA
TTATTCCCCTACTTGACTAATAAGTATATAAAGACGGTAGGTATTGATTGTAATTCTGTAAATCTATTTC
TTAAACTTCTTAAATTCTACTTTTATAGTTAGTCTTTTTTTTAGTTTTAAAACACCAGAACTTAGTTTCG
ACGGATTCTAGAACTAGTGGATCCATGGTGAGCAAGGGCGAGGAGCTGTTCACCGGGGTGGTGCCCATCC
TGGTCGAGCTGGACGGCGACGTAAACGGCCACAAGTTCAGCGTGTCCGGCGAGGGCGAGGGCGATGCCAC
CTACGGCAAGCTGACCCTGAAGCTGATCTGCACCACCGGCAAGCTGCCCGTGCCCTGGCCCACCCTCGTG
ACCACCCTGGGCTACGGCCTGCAGTGCTTCGCCCGCTACCCCGACCACATGAAGCAGCACGACTTCTTCA
AGTCCGCCATGCCCGAAGGCTACGTCCAGGAGCGCACCATCTTCTTCAAGGACGACGGCAACTACAAGAC
CCGCGCCGAGGTGAAGTTCGAGGGCGACACCCTGGTGAACCGCATCGAGCTGAAGGGCATCGACTTCAAG
GAGGACGGCAACATCCTGGGGCACAAGCTGGAGTACAACTACAACAGCCACAACGTCTATATCACCGCCG
ACAAGCAGAAGAACGGCATCAAGGCCAACTTCAAGATCCGCCACAACATCGAGGACGGCGGCGTGCAGCT
CGCCGACCACTACCAGCAGAACACCCCCATCGGCGACGGCCCCGTGCTGCTGCCCGACAACCACTACCTG
AGCTACCAGTCCGCCCTGAGCAAAGACCCCAACGAGAAGCGCGATCACATGGTCCTGCTGGAGTTCGTGA
CCGCCGCCGGGATCACTCTCGGCATGGACGAGCTGTACAAGGACGAAATGGAAGAATGTAGTAAGCACTT
ACCTGGTGCAGGCTCATCTGGCGATATCATGGACTACAAGGACGACGATGATAAGGGTTCTTCTGGAACA
GGTTCAGGTTCAGGTACAAGTGCACCCATTACTGCTTATGCTCAGCAAACAAGAGGCCTATTGGGTTGTA
TTATTACTAGTTTGACGGGCAGAGACAAAAACCAGGTAGAAGGTGAAGTGCAGATCGTATCCACGGCTAC
TCAGACATTCTTGGCTACTTGTATTAATGGTGTGTGTTGGGCAGTTTACCACGGTGCGGGAACTAGAACT
ATTGCCTCTCCTAAGGGTCCAGTGATCCAAATGTATACTAACGTTGATCAAGATTTGGTCGGCTGGCCAG
CTCCACAAGGGTCAAGAAGCCTAACTCCTTGCACCTGCGGTTCTTCAGATCTGTACTTAGTGACACGTCA
TGCAGATGTTATACCAGTTAGACGTCGTGGGGACAGTAGAGGTTCACTGCTGTCACCACGTCCAATTAGT
TACCTTAAAGGTAGTTCTGGCGGTCCCCTGTTGTGTCCTGCAGGTCATGCAGTAGGATTGTTTAGAGCCG
CCGTCTGCACCAGAGGGGTTGCAAAAGCTGTGGATTTTATTCCTGTTGAAAATCTTGAAACGACTATGAG
ATCACCTGTCTTTACCGATAATAGTTCCCCACCAGCTGTGACTCTTACACATCCGATCACCAAAATCGAT
ACTAAATACATTATGACCTGTATGTCTGCCGATTTAGAAGTAGTAACATCTACATGGGTTTTAGTCGGTG
GGGTTTTAGCTGCCCTAGCCGCATATTGCTTGTCCACAGGTTGCGTTGTTATAGTTGGCAGGATCGTTTT
GAGCGGAAAATAACTCGAGTCATGTAATTAGTTATGTCACGCTTACATTCACGCCCTCCCCCCACATCCG
CTCTAACCGAAAAGGAAGGAGTTAGACAACCTGAAGTCTAGGTCCCTATTTATTTTTTTATAGTTATGTT
AGTATTAAGAACGTTATTTATATTTCAAATTTTTCTTTTTTTTCTGTACAGACGCGTGTACGCATGTAAC
ATTATACTGAAAACCTTGCTTGAGAAGGTTTTGGGACGCTCGAAGGCTTTAATTTGCGGCCGGTACCCAA
TTCGCCCTATAGTGAGTCGTATTACGCGCGCTCACTGGCCGTCGTTTTACAACGTCGTGACTGGGAAAAC
CCTGGCGTTACCCAACTTAATCGCCTTGCAGCACATCCCCCTTTCGCCAGCTGGCGTAATAGCGAAGAGG
CCCGCACCGATCGCCCTTCCCAACAGTTGCGCAGCCTGAATGGCGAATGG
[124 nt withheld, positions 6351-6474]
C
[91 nt withheld, positions 6476-6566]
A
[49 nt withheld, positions 6568-6616]
CCTTTGACGTTGGAGTCCACGTTCTTT
[37 nt withheld, positions 6644-6680]
ACCCTATCTCGGTCTATTCTTTTGATTTATAAGGGATTTTGCCGATTTCGGCCTATTGGTTAAAAAATGA
GCTGATTTAACAAAAATTTAACGCGAATTTTAACAAAATATTAACGCTTACAATTTCCTGATGCGGTATT
TTCTCCTTACGCATCTGTGCGGTATTTCACACCGCATAGGGTAATAACTGATATAATTAAATTGAAGCTC
TAATTTGTGAGTTTAGTATACATGCATTTACTTATAATACAGTTTTTTAGTTTTGCTGGCCGCATCTTCT
CAAATATGCTTCCCAGCCTGCTTTTCTGTAACGTTCACCCTCTACCTTAGCATCCCTTCCCTTTGCAAAT
AGTCCTCTTCCAACAATAATAATGTCAGATCCTGTAGAGACCACATCATCCACGGTTCTATACTGTTGAC
CCAATGCGTCTCCCTTGTCATCTAAACCCACACCGGGTGTCATAATCAACCAATCGTAACCTTCATCTCT
TCCACCCATGTCTCTTTGAGCAATAAAGCCGATAACAAAATCTTTGTCGCTCTTCGCAATGTCAACAGTA
CCCTTAGTATATTCTCCAGTAGATAGGGAGCCCTTGCATGACAATTCTGCTAACATCAAAAGGCCTCTAG
GTTCCTTTGTTACTTCTTCTGCCGCCTGCTTCAAACCGCTAACAATACCTGGGCCCACCACACCGTGTGC
ATTCGTAATGTCTGCCCATTCTGCTATTCTGTATACACCCGCAGAGTACTGCAATTTGACTGTATTACCA
ATGTCAGCAAATTTTCTGTCTTCGAAGAGTAAAAAATTGTACTTGGCGGATAATGCCTTTAGCGGCTTAA
CTGTGCCCTCCATGGAAAAATCAGTCAAGATATCCACATGTGTTTTTAGTAAACAAATTTTGGGACCTAA
TGCTTCAACTAACTCCAGTAATTCCTTGGTGGTACGAACATCCAATGAAGCACACAAGTTTGTTTGCTTT
TCGTGCATGATATTAAATAGCTTGGCAGCAACAGGACTAGGATGAGTAGCAGCACGTTCCTTATATGTAG
CTTTCGACATGATTTATCTTCGTTTCCTGCAGGTTTTTGTTCTGTGCAGTTGGGTTAAGAATACTGGGCA
ATTTCATGTTTCTTCAACACTACATATGCGTATATATACCAATCTAAGTCTGTGCTCCTTCCTTCGTTCT
TCCTTCTGTTCGGAGATTACCGAATCAAAAAAATTTCAAGGAAACCGAAATCAAAAAAAAGAATAAAAAA
AAAATGATGAATTGAAAAGGTGGTATGGTGCACTCTCAGTACAATCTGCTCTGATGCCGCATAGTTAAGC
CAGCCCCGACACCCGCCAACACCCGCTGACGCGCCCTGACGGGCTTGTCTGCTCCCGGCATCCGCTTACA
GACAAGCTGTGACCGTCTCCGGGAGCTGCATGTGTCAGAGGTTTTCACCGTCATCACCGAAACGCGCGA
