>Addgene plasmid #68855 | pAG426GPD-ccdB-YFP-yeastSMASh | addgene partial sequence | sequence record 123858 | EXFP-internal-F 5'-ACGACGGCAACTACAAGACC-3'
GAACCGCATCGAGCTGAAGGGCATCGACTTCAAGGAGGACGGCAACATCCTGGGGCACAAGCTGGAGTAC
AACTACAACAGCCACAACGTCTATATCACCGCCGACAAGCAGAAGAACGGCATCAAGGCCAACTTCAAGA
TCCGCCACAACATCGAGGACGGCGGCGTGCAGCTCGCCGACCACTACCAGCAGAACACCCCCATCGGCGA
CGGCCCCGTGCTGCTGCCCGACAACCACTACCTGAGCTACCAGTCCGCCCTGAGCAAAGACCCCAACGAG
AAGCGCGATCACATGGTCCTGCTGGAGTTCGTGACCGCCGCCGGGATCACTCTCGGCATGGACGAGCTGT
ACAAGGACGAAATGGAAGAATGTAGTAAGCACTTACCTGGTGCAGGCTCATCTGGCGATATCATGGACTA
CAAGGACGACGATGATAAGGGTTCTTCTGGAACAGGTTCAGGTTCAGGTACAAGTGCACCCATTACTGCT
TATGCTCAGCAAACAAGAGGCCTATTGGGTTGTATTATTACTAGTTTGACGGGCAGAGACAAAAACCAGG
TAGAAGGTGAAGTGCAGATCGTATCCACGGCTACTCAGACATTCTTGGCTACTTGTATTAATGGTGTGTG
TTGGGCAGTTTACCACGGTGCGGGAACTAGAACTATTGCCTCTCCTAAGGGTCCAGTGATCCAAATGTAT
ACTAACGTTGATCAAGATTTGGTCGGCTGGCCAGCTCCACAAGGGTCAAGAAGCCTAACTCCTTGCACCT
GCGGTTCTTCAGATCTGTACTTAGTGACACGTCATGCAGATGTTATACCAGTTAGACGTCGTGG
